Addgene plasmid #23470: pDONR223-CASK
Depositing lab: William Hahn & David Root. Depositing organization: Dana-Farber Cancer Institute. Publication: COT drives resistance to RAF inhibition through MAP kinase pathway reactivation. Johannessen CM, Boehm JS, Kim SY, Thomas SR, Wardwell L, Johnson LA, Emery CM, Stransky N, Cogdill AP, Barretina J, Caponigro G, Hieronymus H, Murray RR, Salehi-Ashtiani K, Hill DE, Vidal M, Zhao JJ, Yang X, Alkan O, Kim S, Harris JL, Wilson CJ, Myer VE, Finan PM, Root DE, Roberts TM, Golub T, Flaherty KT, Dummer R, Weber BL, Sellers WR, Schlegel R, Wargo JA, Hahn WC, Garraway LA. Nature. 2010 Dec 16;468(7326):968-72. doi: 10.1038/nature09627 PubMed 21107320.
Backbone
  Vector backbone: pDONR223
  Backbone manufacturer: Invitrogen
  Backbone size w/o insert (bp): 5005
  Vector type: Gateway Donor vector
Growth in bacteria
  Bacterial resistance: Spectinomycin, 50 μg/mL
  Growth temperature: 37°C
  Growth strain: DH5alpha
  Copy number: High Copy
Gene/Insert
  Gene/Insert name: CASK (alt name: calcium/calmodulin-dependent serine protein kinase (MAGUK family))
  Species: H. sapiens (human)
  Insert size (bp): 2697
  Entrez Gene: CASK (a.k.a. CAGH39, CAMGUK, CMG, FGS4, LIN2, MICPCH, MRXSNA, TNRC8, hCASK)
  Cloning method: Gateway Cloning
  Sequencing primers: 5′ M13pUC-fwd; 3′ M13rev
Terms and licenses: Academic/Nonprofit Terms; Industry Terms: Not Available to Industry
Depositor comments: The ORF has no Stop codon. This design enables easy recombination into a destination vector to add an epitope tag of choice and Stop codon to the ORF. Do NOT use this plasmid directly for transfections. A set of 4 custom lentiviral vectors is available ( pLX301 (http://www.addgene.org/25895/) , pLX302 (http://www.addgene.org/25896/) , pLX303 (http://www.addgene.org/25897/) , pLX304 (http://www.addgene.org/25890/) ) to be used to express these ORFs in mammalian cells. These plasmids are not included in the kit and must be ordered separately.
How to cite: pDONR223-CASK was a gift from William Hahn & David Root (Addgene plasmid # 23470 ; http://n2t.net/addgene:23470 ; RRID:Addgene_23470)
