[The description below was written by a language model from this plasmid's Addgene catalogue record.]
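Description:
pDONR223-CASK is a Gateway entry clone built on the Invitrogen pDONR223 donor backbone (about 5 kb without insert). It carries the human CASK open reading frame, which encodes the calcium/calmodulin-dependent serine protein kinase of the MAGUK family. The insert is recorded as roughly 2.7 kb and was introduced by Gateway recombination. In a clone of this kind the ORF would normally be flanked by attL sites, although no feature table is provided to confirm their positions. The plasmid is maintained at high copy number in standard E. coli cloning strains under spectinomycin selection. The record does not name the origin of replication. M13 forward and reverse primer sites flanking the insert are listed for sequence verification.

The ORF was deliberately cloned without a stop codon. This "open" configuration lets it be transferred by LR recombination into a destination vector that supplies a C-terminal epitope tag and a downstream stop codon in frame. The record lists no promoter for mammalian expression, and the depositors state that the plasmid should not be transfected directly. It serves as a shuttle and archival source of the coding sequence rather than as an expression construct. The depositors point to a companion set of lentiviral destination vectors (the pLX301–pLX304 series), available separately, for expressing the ORF in mammalian cells. The clone belongs to a kit of such ORF plasmids, and the associated publication concerns resistance to RAF inhibition through MAP kinase pathway reactivation.
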