>Addgene plasmid #23470 | pDONR223-CASK | depositor partial sequence | sequence record 11116 | Author sequence, M13pUC-fwd
AACGATTTTATTTTGACTGATAGTGACCTGTTCGTTGCAACAAATTGATGAGCAATGCTTTTTTATAATG
CCAACTTTGTACAAAAAAGTTGGCACCATGGCCGACGACGACGTGCTGTTCGAGGATGTGTACGAGCTGT
GCGAGGTGATCGGAAAGGGTCCCTTCAGTGTTGTACGACGATGTATCAACAGAGAAACTGGGCAACAATT
TGCTGTAAAAATTGTTGATGTAGCCAAGTTCACATCAAGTCCAGGGTTAAGTACAGAAGATCTAAAGCGG
GAAGCCAGTATCTGTCATATGCTGAAACATCCACACATTGTAGAGTTATTGGAGACATATAGCTCAGATG
GAATGCTTTACATGGTTTTCGAATTTATGGATGGAGCAGATCTGTGTTTTGAAATCGTAAAGCGAGCTGA
CGCTGGTTTTGTGTACAGTGAAGCTGTAGCCAGCCATTATATGAGACAGATACTGGAAGCTCTACGCTAC
TGCCATGATAATAACATAATTCACAGGGATGTGAAGCCCCACTGTGTTCTCCTTGCCTCAAAAGAAAACT
CGGCACCTGTTAAACTTGGAGGCTTTGGGGTAGCTATTCAATTAGGGGAGTCTGGACTTGTAGCTGGAGG
ACGTGTTGGAACACCTCATTTTATGGCACCAGAAGTGGTCAAAAGAGAGCCTTACGGAAAGCCTGTAGAC
GTCTGGGGGTGCGGTGTGATCCTTTTTATCCTGCTCAGTGGTTGTTTGCCTTTTTACGGAACCAAGGAAA
GATTGTTTGAAGGCATTATTAAAGGAAAATATAGATGAATCCAAGGCAGTGGAGCCATATCTCTGAAAGT
GCCAAGACCTAGTACGTCGCATGCTGATGCTGGATCCAGCTGAAAGGATCCACTGTTTTATGAAGCCACT
GAATCACCCATG
