>Addgene plasmid #23470 | pDONR223-CASK | addgene partial sequence | sequence record 29341 | 23470 with M13pUC-fwd
CCAATAATGATTTTATTTTGACTGATAGTGACCTGTTCGTTGCAACAAATTGATGAGCAATGCTTTTTTA
TAATGCCAACTTTGTACAAAAAAGTTGGCACCATGGCCGACGACGACGTGCTGTTCGAGGATGTGTACGA
GCTGTGCGAGGTGATCGGAAAGGGTCCCTTCAGTGTTGTACGACGATGTATCAACAGAGAAACTGGGCAA
CAATTTGCTGTAAAAATTGTTGATGTAGCCAAGTTCACATCAAGTCCAGGGTTAAGTACAGAAGATCTAA
AGCGGGAAGCCAGTATCTGTCATATGCTGAAACATCCACACATTGTAGAGTTATTGGAGACATATAGCTC
AGATGGAATGCTTTACATGGTTTTCGAATTTATGGATGGAGCAGATCTGTGTTTTGAAATCGTAAAGCGA
GCTGACGCTGGTTTTGTGTACAGTGAAGCTGTAGCCAGCCATTATATGAGACAGATACTGGAAGCTCTAC
GCTACTGCCATGATAATAACATAATTCACAGGGATGTGAAGCCCCACTGTGTTCTCCTTGCCTCAAAAGA
AAACTCGGCACCTGTTAAACTTGGAGGCTTTGGGGTA
