>Addgene plasmid #23470 | pDONR223-CASK | depositor partial sequence | sequence record 46806 | Author sequence, M13-rev
AAATCAAGCTGGGATGGCAATAATGATTTTATTTTGACTGATAGTGACCTGTTCGTTGCAACAAATTGAT
AAGCAATGCTTTCTTATAATGCCAACTTTGTACAAGAAAGTTGGCAAATAGACCCAGGAGACAGGGACCC
ACTGTGGGGCTGTGCACACGAGCTCAACAGCTTCCTCCAGATGTCTGATTGTCTCATCAATTTCATTGTT
GATAATTGTGAGATCGAAGTAGTGTGCATATGTTCTCTGTAAGATGTCAGACTCCTTCTGCAGACGCTGA
AGAGATTCATCCTCATTTAAACCTGGAGTAATAGTTGGTGCAGCAATGAAAACAACAAAAGGAGCAAACT
CTGCAGTTCTCAGGACCTTCAGTGCCTGAGGCTCCACGTCCAGTATTGCAATCAGCCCCTGCTCGTGGAT
CTTCCGGATGGTCTCCAGTTTTGTCCCATACATCGCATCCTCGTGGCTGCCGTACTCCAAGTACTCGTTA
TTAGAGATGTCTTGCATCATTTGGTCATGAGATACAAAGTAATAATTCTTTCCATTTTCTTCGTCTTTCT
TTGGAGGTCTGGTTGTATGTGGAATAGGGTACGCAAACCGGTCTGGGTGCTTTGTGATGAGAGTGTTTTT
TATGTGTCTTCTCCCAACACCATGTGCGCCTAATAAGACTAGTGTTTTCCTCTTGAATGCTGGCAGTTTT
ACTACTTCTTCATATGTGACAAGATCTAATT
